Addgene plasmid #215603: pGAL4-DBD-CEBPa-AroPERFECT_IS15
Purpose: For overexpression of Gal4-DBD CEBPa AroPERFECT IS15
Depositing lab: Denes Hnisz. Depositing organization: Max Planck Institute for Molecular Genetics. Publication: An activity-specificity trade-off encoded in human transcription factors. Naderi J, Magalhaes AP, Kibar G, Stik G, Zhang Y, Mackowiak SD, Wieler HM, Rossi F, Buschow R, Christou-Kent M, Alcoverro-Bertran M, Graf T, Vingron M, Hnisz D. Nat Cell Biol. 2024 Aug;26(8):1309-1321. doi: 10.1038/s41556-024-01411-0. Epub 2024 Jul 5. PubMed 38969762.
Backbone
  Vector backbone: pGAL4-DBD-MCS
  Vector type: Mammalian Expression
Growth in bacteria
  Bacterial resistance: Ampicillin, 100 μg/mL
  Growth temperature: 37°C
  Growth strain: DH5alpha
  Copy number: High Copy
Gene/Insert
  Gene/Insert name: CEBPa AroPERFECT IS15
  Species: H. sapiens (human)
  Entrez Gene: CEBPA (a.k.a. C/EBP-alpha, CEBP)
  Cloning method: Gibson Cloning
Terms and licenses: Academic/Nonprofit Terms; Industry Terms: Not Available to Industry
How to cite: pGAL4-DBD-CEBPa-AroPERFECT_IS15 was a gift from Denes Hnisz (Addgene plasmid # 215603 ; http://n2t.net/addgene:215603 ; RRID:Addgene_215603)
