[The description below was written by a language model from this plasmid's Addgene catalogue record and pLannotate feature annotations shown in this document.]
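Description:
pGAL4-DBD-CEBPa-AroPERFECT_IS15 is a 6.6 kb mammalian expression plasmid built on the pGAL4-DBD-MCS backbone. It is designed to overexpress a fusion of the yeast GAL4 DNA-binding domain with a variant of human CEBPA. It is maintained in E. coli at high copy from a ColE1/pUC-type origin and selected with ampicillin through the bla (AmpR) gene. An f1 origin is also present. For selection in mammalian cells, an SV40 enhancer/early promoter drives a neomycin/kanamycin phosphotransferase gene followed by an SV40 polyadenylation signal. Several other annotations appear to be backbone remnants rather than functional modules: short fragments of ble, lacI, an HIV-1 LTR and the pBR322 bom region, along with the lac promoter/operator.

The expression cassette uses the human CMV immediate-early enhancer and promoter, with transcripts terminated by the bovine growth hormone polyadenylation signal. Downstream of the promoter lies the GAL4 DNA-binding domain coding sequence, followed by the insert, introduced by Gibson cloning. The annotation software matches only a fragment of human CEBPA, which fits a partial and sequence-altered region rather than the full-length protein. The record does not define which residues the "AroPERFECT IS15" design changes or which segment of CEBPA is included. T7 and SP6 promoters flank the cassette and can serve for in vitro transcription or as sequencing primer sites.

GAL4-DBD fusions of this kind are typically co-transfected with a reporter carrying GAL4 UAS binding sites. This tethers the fused region to the reporter so that its transcriptional activation capacity can be measured independently of its native DNA binding. The stated purpose is simply overexpression of the fusion, and the associated study concerns activity and specificity of human transcription factors.
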