Features (pLannotate 1.2.2; 22 found; start..end, strand, type, name):
      1..380     +  enhancer       CMV enhancer: human cytomegalovirus immediate early enhancer
    381..584     +  promoter       CMV promoter: human cytomegalovirus (CMV) immediate early promoter
    580..613     +  LTR            5' LTR (truncated) (fragment): truncated 5' long terminal repeat (LTR) from HIV-1
    629..647     +  promoter       T7 promoter: promoter for bacteriophage T7 RNA polymerase
    710..1150    +  CDS            GAL4 DNA binding domain: DNA binding domain of the GAL4 transcriptional activator; Saccharomyces cerevisiae GAL4 (truncated)
   1271..1906    +  CDS            CEBPA (fragment): CEBPA_HUMAN - Also known as CEBP From Homo sapiens (Human).
   1923..1941    -  promoter       SP6 promoter: promoter for bacteriophage SP6 RNA polymerase
   1967..2191    +  polyA_signal   bGH poly(A) signal: bovine growth hormone polyadenylation signal
   2195..2216    +  promoter       SV40 promoter (fragment): SV40 enhancer and early promoter
   2237..2665    +  rep_origin     f1 ori (sequence partly withheld): f1 bacteriophage origin of replication; arrow indicates direction of (+) strand synthesis
   2679..3008    +  promoter       SV40 promoter: SV40 enhancer and early promoter
   3075..3866    +  CDS            neo: KKA2_KLEPN - Also known as kan, nptII. Experimental evidence at protein level: Swiss-Prot protein existence level 1. Resistance to kanamycin, neomycin, paromomycin, ribostamycin, butirosin and gentamicin B. From Klebsiella pneumoniae.
   3890..4048    +  CDS            ble (fragment): BLE_KLEPN - Experimental evidence at protein level: Swiss-Prot protein existence level 1. Binding protein with a strong affinity to the bleomycin family of antibiotics. Binds to CL990; an antimitotic-antibiotic compound. From Klebsiella pneumoniae.
   4043..4164    +  polyA_signal   SV40 poly(A) signal: SV40 polyadenylation signal
   4237..4253    -  protein_bind   lac operator: The lac repressor binds to the lac operator to inhibit transcription in E. coli. This inhibition can be relieved by adding lactose or isopropyl-β-D-thiogalactopyranoside (IPTG). lac repressor encoded by lacI
   4261..4291    -  promoter       lac promoter: promoter for the E. coli lac operon
   4306..4327    -  protein_bind   CAP binding site: CAP binding activates transcription in the presence of cAMP. E. coli catabolite activator protein
   4340..4432    -  CDS            lacI (fragment): lac repressor; lacI; The lac repressor binds to the lac operator to inhibit transcription in E. coli. This inhibition can be relieved by adding lactose or isopropyl-β-D-thiogalactopyranoside (IPTG).
   4615..5203    -  rep_origin     ori: high-copy-number ColE1/pMB1/pBR322/pUC origin of replication
   5374..6234    -  CDS            AmpR: β-lactamase; bla; confers resistance to ampicillin, carbenicillin, and related antibiotics
   6235..6339    -  promoter       AmpR promoter: bla
   6398..6450    -  misc_feature   bom (fragment): basis of mobility region from pBR322
>Addgene plasmid #215603 | pGAL4-DBD-CEBPa-AroPERFECT_IS15 | addgene full sequence | sequence record 429190 | Addgene NGS Result
GACATTGATTATTGACTAGTTATTAATAGTAATCAATTACGGGGTCATTAGTTCATAGCCCATATATGGA
GTTCCGCGTTACATAACTTACGGTAAATGGCCCGCCTGGCTGACCGCCCAACGACCCCCGCCCATTGACG
TCAATAATGACGTATGTTCCCATAGTAACGCCAATAGGGACTTTCCATTGACGTCAATGGGTGGAGTATT
TACGGTAAACTGCCCACTTGGCAGTACATCAAGTGTATCATATGCCAAGTACGCCCCCTATTGACGTCAA
TGACGGTAAATGGCCCGCCTGGCATTATGCCCAGTACATGACCTTATGGGACTTTCCTACTTGGCAGTAC
ATCTACGTATTAGTCATCGCTATTACCATGGTGATGCGGTTTTGGCAGTACATCAATGGGCGTGGATAGC
GGTTTGACTCACGGGGATTTCCAAGTCTCCACCCCATTGACGTCAATGGGAGTTTGTTTTGGCACCAAAA
TCAACGGGACTTTCCAAAATGTCGTAACAACTCCGCCCCATTGACGCAAATGGGCGGTAGGCGTGTACGG
TGGGAGGTCTATATAAGCAGAGCTCTCTGGCTAACTAGAGAACCCACTGCTTACTGGCTTATCGAAATTA
ATACGACTCACTATAGGGAGACCCAAGCTTGGTACCGAGCTCGGATCCACTAGTAACGGCCGCCAGTGTG
CTGGAATTCATGAAGCTACTGTCTTCTATCGAACAAGCATGCGATATTTGCCGACTTAAAAAGCTCAAGT
GCTCCAAAGAAAAACCGAAGTGCGCCAAGTGTCTGAAGAACAACTGGGAGTGTCGCTACTCTCCCAAAAC
CAAAAGGTCTCCGCTGACTAGGGCACATCTGACAGAAGTGGAATCAAGGCTAGAAAGACTGGAACAGCTA
TTTCTACTGATTTTTCCTCGAGAAGACCTTGACATGATTTTGAAAATGGATTCTTTACAGGATATAAAAG
CATTGTTAACAGGATTATTTGTACAAGATAATGTGAATAAAGATGCCGTCACAGATAGATTGGCTTCAGT
GGAGACTGATATGCCTCTAACATTGAGACAGCATAGAATAAGTGCGACATCATCATCGGAAGAGAGTAGT
AACAAAGGTCAAAGACAGTTGACTGTATCGGCGATCATGCGCGGGTTCCGCGGGCGAGCAGGGTCTCCGG
GTGGGCGGCGAAGACGGCCAGCCTATCAAGCAGGCGGACGGCGGGGTTCTCCCTGTAGGGAAAATTCAAA
TTTCTCTCCTATGGAATCAGCAGATGAAGCAGAACCTCGTCCGCCAATGTTTTCATCACATCTTCAATCC
CCACCTCATGCTCCTTCCTCTGCAGCGTTTGGACCTAGAGGGGCCGGACCTGCTCAACCACCTGCTCCAC
CCGCGTATGCGCCTGAACCTCTCGGCGGAATTTGTGAACATGAAACCAGTATCTTTGATATAAGTGCTAT
TGATCCTGCAGCAAATGATGAACTCGCAGATTTTCTCCAACATTCCCGCCAACAAGAGAAAGCAAAAGCC
GCTGTAGGATTCCCAACCGGCGGTGGGGGGGGCGGAGATGATCCAGGTGCTCCAGCCTATGGACCTGGCG
GGGCTGTAATGCCAGGCGGGGCTCATGGACCACCATATCCAGGTGGTTGTGCCGCTGCAGGTCTCGATGG
GCGGTTGGAACCTTATTTGGAACGGGTGGGTGCCCCTGCTCTTCGACCCTTGGTCATTAAATATCAAGAA
CCACGGGAAGAAGACGAGGCTAAACAACTTGCATTGGCTTTTGGTCTGCCACAACCACCACCCCCACCAC
CACCAAGCCATCCTCATTATCCACATCCACCCCCTGCTCATCTCGCTGCTCCTCATTTGCAACAATTTAT
AGCCCATTGTGGACAAGTCTAGAGGGCCCTATTCTATAGTGTCACCTAAATGCTAGAGCTCGCTGATCAG
CCTCGACTGTGCCTTCTAGTTGCCAGCCATCTGTTGTTTGCCCCTCCCCCGTGCCTTCCTTGACCCTGGA
AGGTGCCACTCCCACTGTCCTTTCCTAATAAAATGAGGAAATTGCATCGCATTGTCTGAGTAGGTGTCAT
TCTATTCTGGGGGGTGGGGTGGGGCAGGACAGCAAGGGGGAGGATTGGGAAGACAATAGCAGGCATGCTG
GGGATGCGGTGGGCTCTATGGCTTCTGAGGCGGAAAGAACCAGCTGGGGCTCTAGGGGGTATCCCC
[124 nt withheld, positions 2237-2360]
C
[91 nt withheld, positions 2362-2452]
A
[49 nt withheld, positions 2454-2502]
CCTTTGACGTTGGAGTCCACGTTCTTT
[37 nt withheld, positions 2530-2566]
ACCCTATCTCGGTCTATTCTTTTGATTTATAAGGGATTTTGCCGATTTCGGCCTATTGGTTAAAAAATGA
GCTGATTTAACAAAAATTTAACGCGAATTAATTCTGTGGAATGTGTGTCAGTTAGGGTGTGGAAAGTCCC
CAGGCTCCCCAGCAGGCAGAAGTATGCAAAGCATGCATCTCAATTAGTCAGCAACCAGGTGTGGAAAGTC
CCCAGGCTCCCCAGCAGGCAGAAGTATGCAAAGCATGCATCTCAATTAGTCAGCAACCATAGTCCCGCCC
CTAACTCCGCCCATCCCGCCCCTAACTCCGCCCAGTTCCGCCCATTCTCCGCCCCATGGCTGACTAATTT
TTTTTATTTATGCAGAGGCCGAGGCCGCCTCTGCCTCTGAGCTATTCCAGAAGTAGTGAGGAGGCTTTTT
TGGAGGCCTAGGCTTTTGCAAAAAGCTCCCGGGAGCTTGTATATCCATTTTCGGATCTGATCAAGAGACA
GGATGAGGATCGTTTCGCATGATTGAACAAGATGGATTGCACGCAGGTTCTCCGGCCGCTTGGGTGGAGA
GGCTATTCGGCTATGACTGGGCACAACAGACAATCGGCTGCTCTGATGCCGCCGTGTTCCGGCTGTCAGC
GCAGGGGCGCCCGGTTCTTTTTGTCAAGACCGACCTGTCCGGTGCCCTGAATGAACTGCAGGACGAGGCA
GCGCGGCTATCGTGGCTGGCCACGACGGGCGTTCCTTGCGCAGCTGTGCTCGACGTTGTCACTGAAGCGG
GAAGGGACTGGCTGCTATTGGGCGAAGTGCCGGGGCAGGATCTCCTGTCATCTCACCTTGCTCCTGCCGA
GAAAGTATCCATCATGGCTGATGCAATGCGGCGGCTGCATACGCTTGATCCGGCTACCTGCCCATTCGAC
CACCAAGCGAAACATCGCATCGAGCGAGCACGTACTCGGATGGAAGCCGGTCTTGTCGATCAGGATGATC
TGGACGAAGAGCATCAGGGGCTCGCGCCAGCCGAACTGTTCGCCAGGCTCAAGGCGCGCATGCCCGACGG
CGAGGATCTCGTCGTGACCCATGGCGATGCCTGCTTGCCGAATATCATGGTGGAAAATGGCCGCTTTTCT
GGATTCATCGACTGTGGCCGGCTGGGTGTGGCGGACCGCTATCAGGACATAGCGTTGGCTACCCGTGATA
TTGCTGAAGAGCTTGGCGGCGAATGGGCTGACCGCTTCCTCGTGCTTTACGGTATCGCCGCTCCCGATTC
GCAGCGCATCGCCTTCTATCGCCTTCTTGACGAGTTCTTCTGAGCGGGACTCTGGGGTTCGAAATGACCG
ACCAAGCGACGCCCAACCTGCCATCACGAGATTTCGATTCCACCGCCGCCTTCTATGAAAGGTTGGGCTT
CGGAATCGTTTTCCGGGACGCCGGCTGGATGATCCTCCAGCGCGGGGATCTCATGCTGGAGTTCTTCGCC
CACCCCAACTTGTTTATTGCAGCTTATAATGGTTACAAATAAAGCAATAGCATCACAAATTTCACAAATA
AAGCATTTTTTTCACTGCATTCTAGTTGTGGTTTGTCCAAACTCATCAATGTATCTTATCATGTCTGTAT
ACCGTCGACCTCTAGCTAGAGCTTGGCGTAATCATGGTCATAGCTGTTTCCTGTGTGAAATTGTTATCCG
CTCACAATTCCACACAACATACGAGCCGGAAGCATAAAGTGTAAAGCCTGGGGTGCCTAATGAGTGAGCT
AACTCACATTAATTGCGTTGCGCTCACTGCCCGCTTTCCAGTCGGGAAACCTGTCGTGCCAGCTGCATTA
ATGAATCGGCCAACGCGCGGGGAGAGGCGGTTTGCGTATTGGGCGCTCTTCCGCTTCCTCGCTCACTGAC
TCGCTGCGCTCGGTCGTTCGGCTGCGGCGAGCGGTATCAGCTCACTCAAAGGCGGTAATACGGTTATCCA
CAGAATCAGGGGATAACGCAGGAAAGAACATGTGAGCAAAAGGCCAGCAAAAGGCCAGGAACCGTAAAAA
GGCCGCGTTGCTGGCGTTTTTCCATAGGCTCCGCCCCCCTGACGAGCATCACAAAAATCGACGCTCAAGT
CAGAGGTGGCGAAACCCGACAGGACTATAAAGATACCAGGCGTTTCCCCCTGGAAGCTCCCTCGTGCGCT
CTCCTGTTCCGACCCTGCCGCTTACCGGATACCTGTCCGCCTTTCTCCCTTCGGGAAGCGTGGCGCTTTC
TCATAGCTCACGCTGTAGGTATCTCAGTTCGGTGTAGGTCGTTCGCTCCAAGCTGGGCTGTGTGCACGAA
CCCCCCGTTCAGCCCGACCGCTGCGCCTTATCCGGTAACTATCGTCTTGAGTCCAACCCGGTAAGACACG
ACTTATCGCCACTGGCAGCAGCCACTGGTAACAGGATTAGCAGAGCGAGGTATGTAGGCGGTGCTACAGA
GTTCTTGAAGTGGTGGCCTAACTACGGCTACACTAGAAGAACAGTATTTGGTATCTGCGCTCTGCTGAAG
CCAGTTACCTTCGGAAAAAGAGTTGGTAGCTCTTGATCCGGCAAACAAACCACCGCTGGTAGCGGTGGTT
TTTTTGTTTGCAAGCAGCAGATTACGCGCAGAAAAAAAGGATCTCAAGAAGATCCTTTGATCTTTTCTAC
GGGGTCTGACGCTCAGTGGAACGAAAACTCACGTTAAGGGATTTTGGTCATGAGATTATCAAAAAGGATC
TTCACCTAGATCCTTTTAAATTAAAAATGAAGTTTTAAATCAATCTAAAGTATATATGAGTAAACTTGGT
CTGACAGTTACCAATGCTTAATCAGTGAGGCACCTATCTCAGCGATCTGTCTATTTCGTTCATCCATAGT
TGCCTGACTTCCCGTCGTGTAGATAACTACGATACGGGAGGGCTTACCATCTGGCCCCAGTGCTGCAATG
ATACCGCGAGACCCACGCTCACCGGCTCCAGATTTATCAGCAATAAACCAGCCAGCCGGAAGGGCCGAGC
GCAGAAGTGGTCCTGCAACTTTATCCGCCTCCATCCAGTCTATTAATTGTTGCCGGGAAGCTAGAGTAAG
TAGTTCGCCAGTTAATAGTTTGCGCAACGTTGTTGCCATTGCTACAGGCATCGTGGTGTCACGCTCGTCG
TTTGGTATGGCTTCATTCAGCTCCGGTTCCCAACGATCAAGGCGAGTTACATGATCCCCCATGTTGTGCA
AAAAAGCGGTTAGCTCCTTCGGTCCTCCGATCGTTGTCAGAAGTAAGTTGGCCGCAGTGTTATCACTCAT
GGTTATGGCAGCACTGCATAATTCTCTTACTGTCATGCCATCCGTAAGATGCTTTTCTGTGACTGGTGAG
TACTCAACCAAGTCATTCTGAGAATAGTGTATGCGGCGACCGAGTTGCTCTTGCCCGGCGTCAATACGGG
ATAATACCGCGCCACATAGCAGAACTTTAAAAGTGCTCATCATTGGAAAACGTTCTTCGGGGCGAAAACT
CTCAAGGATCTTACCGCTGTTGAGATCCAGTTCGATGTAACCCACTCGTGCACCCAACTGATCTTCAGCA
TCTTTTACTTTCACCAGCGTTTCTGGGTGAGCAAAAACAGGAAGGCAAAATGCCGCAAAAAAGGGAATAA
GGGCGACACGGAAATGTTGAATACTCATACTCTTCCTTTTTCAATATTATTGAAGCATTTATCAGGGTTA
TTGTCTCATGAGCGGATACATATTTGAATGTATTTAGAAAAATAAACAAATAGGGGTTCCGCGCACATTT
CCCCGAAAAGTGCCACCTGACGTCGACGGATCGGGAGATCTCCCGATCCCCTATGGTGCACTCTCAGTAC
AATCTGCTCTGATGCCGCATAGTTAAGCCAGTATCTGCTCCCTGCTTGTGTGTTGGAGGTCGCTGAGTAG
TGCGCGAGCAAAATTTAAGCTACAACAAGGCAAGGCTTGACCGACAATTGCATGAAGAATCTGCTTAGGG
TTAGGCGTTTTGCGCTGCTTCGCGATGTACGGGCCAGATATACGCGTT
